Addgene plasmid #36711: TAL2274
Depositing lab: Keith Joung. Depositing organization: Massachusetts General Hospital. Publication: FLASH assembly of TALENs for high-throughput genome editing. Reyon D, Tsai SQ, Khayter C, Foden JA, Sander JD, Joung JK. Nat Biotechnol. 2012 Apr 8. doi: 10.1038/nbt.2170. PubMed 22484455.
Backbone
  Vector backbone: JDS71
  Backbone manufacturer: Joung lab (Addgene Plasmid # 32287)
  Backbone size w/o insert (bp): 6447
  Vector type: Mammalian, T7 for in vitro mRNA synthesis
Growth in bacteria
  Bacterial resistance: Ampicillin, 100 μg/mL
  Growth temperature: 37°C
  Growth strain: XL1 Blue
  Copy number: High Copy
Gene/Insert
  Gene/Insert name: MDM2-TALEN_Left (alt name: MDM2)
  Species: H. sapiens (human)
  Insert size (bp): 1640
  Entrez Gene: Mdm2 (a.k.a. 1700007J15Rik, Mdm-2)
  Promoter: CMV
  Tag / fusion protein: 3X Flag (N terminal on backbone); WT FOKI (C terminal on backbone)
  Cloning method: Restriction Enzyme; 5′ cloning site BsmBI (destroyed during cloning); 3′ cloning site BsmBI (destroyed during cloning)
  Sequencing primers: 5′ CMV-F; 3′ BGH-rev
Terms and licenses: Academic/Nonprofit Terms; Industry Terms: Not Available to Industry
Depositor comments: Target binding site: TCCAAGCGCGAAAACCCC It is strongly recommended that users perform a diagnostic digest to verify this plasmid prior to use. For example, a double digest of the plasmid with BamHI and KpnI should result in two bands at 2.2kb and 5.9kb.
How to cite: TAL2274 was a gift from Keith Joung (Addgene plasmid # 36711 ; http://n2t.net/addgene:36711 ; RRID:Addgene_36711)
