[The description below was written by a language model from this plasmid's Addgene catalogue record.]
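Description:
TAL2274 is a mammalian expression plasmid encoding the left monomer of a TALEN pair directed against the human MDM2 gene. It is built on the JDS71 backbone (about 6.4 kb without insert), a TALEN expression vector that supplies the invariant parts of the nuclease. A roughly 1.6 kb array of TAL effector repeats, produced by the FLASH assembly method, was inserted between BsmBI sites that were destroyed during cloning. This places the repeat array in frame with an N-terminal 3X FLAG tag and a C-terminal wild-type FokI cleavage domain, both carried on the backbone. The plasmid is maintained in bacteria at high copy number under ampicillin selection. The record does not state the origin of replication, and no feature table is provided.

Expression in mammalian cells is driven by the CMV promoter. The vector type also lists a T7 promoter, which allows in vitro transcription of mRNA encoding the nuclease for direct delivery of RNA. The listed BGH reverse sequencing primer suggests a bovine growth hormone polyadenylation region downstream of the coding sequence, although this is not explicitly recorded. Because FokI cleaves only as a dimer, this construct is intended to be used with a matching right-hand MDM2 TALEN that binds the opposite strand nearby. Together the two monomers create a double-strand break between their binding sites, which can be repaired by error-prone end joining to produce indel mutations or by homology-directed repair. The FLAG tag allows the protein to be detected. The species is recorded as human, but the linked Entrez gene entry uses mouse-style nomenclature, an inconsistency in the catalogue data.
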