>Addgene plasmid #36711 | TAL2274 | depositor partial sequence | sequence record 45904 | TAL2274 sequence 1640 bps
GAACCTGACCCCAGACCAGGTAGTCGCAATCGCGTCACATGACGGGGGAAAGCAAGCCCTGGAAACCGTG
CAAAGGTTGTTGCCGGTCCTTTGTCAAGACCACGGCCTTACACCGGAGCAAGTCGTGGCCATTGCATCCC
ACGACGGTGGCAAACAGGCTCTTGAGACGGTTCAGAGACTTCTCCCAGTTCTCTGTCAAGCCCACGGGCT
GACTCCCGATCAAGTTGTAGCGATTGCGTCGAACATTGGAGGGAAACAAGCATTGGAGACTGTCCAACGG
CTCCTTCCCGTGTTGTGTCAAGCCCACGGTTTGACGCCTGCACAAGTGGTCGCCATCGCCTCCAATATTG
GCGGTAAGCAGGCGCTGGAAACAGTACAGCGCCTGCTGCCTGTACTGTGCCAGGATCATGGACTGACCCC
AGACCAGGTAGTCGCAATCGCGAACAATAATGGGGGAAAGCAAGCCCTGGAAACCGTGCAAAGGTTGTTG
CCGGTCCTTTGTCAAGACCACGGCCTTACACCGGAGCAAGTCGTGGCCATTGCATCCCACGACGGTGGCA
AACAGGCTCTTGAGACGGTTCAGAGACTTCTCCCAGTTCTCTGTCAAGCCCACGGGCTGACTCCCGATCA
AGTTGTAGCGATTGCGAATAACAATGGAGGGAAACAAGCATTGGAGACTGTCCAACGGCTCCTTCCCGTG
TTGTGTCAAGCCCACGGTTTGACGCCTGCACAAGTGGTCGCCATCGCCAGCCATGATGGCGGTAAGCAGG
CGCTGGAAACAGTACAGCGCCTGCTGCCTGTACTGTGCCAGGATCATGGACTGACCCCAGACCAGGTAGT
CGCAATCGCGAACAATAATGGGGGAAAGCAAGCCCTGGAAACCGTGCAAAGGTTGTTGCCGGTCCTTTGT
CAAGACCACGGCCTTACACCGGAGCAAGTCGTGGCCATTGCAAGCAACATCGGTGGCAAACAGGCTCTTG
AGACGGTTCAGAGACTTCTCCCAGTTCTCTGTCAAGCCCACGGGCTGACTCCCGATCAAGTTGTAGCGAT
TGCGTCGAACATTGGAGGGAAACAAGCATTGGAGACTGTCCAACGGCTCCTTCCCGTGTTGTGTCAAGCC
CACGGTTTGACGCCTGCACAAGTGGTCGCCATCGCCTCCAATATTGGCGGTAAGCAGGCGCTGGAAACAG
TACAGCGCCTGCTGCCTGTACTGTGCCAGGATCATGGACTGACCCCAGACCAGGTAGTCGCAATCGCGTC
GAACATTGGGGGAAAGCAAGCCCTGGAAACCGTGCAAAGGTTGTTGCCGGTCCTTTGTCAAGACCACGGC
CTTACACCGGAGCAAGTCGTGGCCATTGCATCCCACGACGGTGGCAAACAGGCTCTTGAGACGGTTCAGA
GACTTCTCCCAGTTCTCTGTCAAGCCCACGGGCTGACTCCCGATCAAGTTGTAGCGATTGCGTCGCATGA
CGGAGGGAAACAAGCATTGGAGACTGTCCAACGGCTCCTTCCCGTGTTGTGTCAAGCCCACGGTTTGACG
CCTGCACAAGTGGTCGCCATCGCCAGCCATGATGGCGGTAAGCAGGCGCTGGAAACAGTACAGCGCCTGC
TGCCTGTACTGTGCCAGGATCATGGACTGA
