>Addgene plasmid #36711 | TAL2274 | addgene partial sequence | sequence record 47996 | CMV-F 5'-CGCAAATGGGCGGTAGGCGTG-3'
ACTAGAGAACCCACTGCTTACTGGCTTATCGAAATTAATACGACTCACTATAGGGAGACCCAAGCTGGCT
AGCACCATGGACTACAAAGACCATGACGGTGATTATAAAGATCATGACATCGATTACAAGGATGACGATG
ACAAGATGGCCCCCAAGAAGAAGAGGAAGGTGGGCATTCACCGCGGGGTACCTATGGTGGACTTGAGGAC
ACTCGGTTATTCGCAACAGCAACAGGAGAAAATCAAGCCTAAGGTCAGGAGCACCGTCGCGCAACACCAC
GAGGCGCTTGTGGGGCATGGCTTCACTCATGCGCATATTGTCGCGCTTTCACAGCACCCTGCGGCGCTTG
GGACGGTGGCTGTCAAATACCAAGATATGATTGCGGCCCTGCCCGAAGCCACGCACGAGGCAATTGTAGG
GGTCGGTAAACAGTGGTCGGGAGCGCGAGCACTTGAGGCGCTGCTGACTGTGGCGGGTGAGCTTAGGGGG
CCTCCGCTCCAGCTCGACACCGGGCAGCTGCTGAAGATCGCGAAGAGAGGGGGAGTAACAGCGGTAGAGG
CAGTGCACGCCTGGCGCAATGCGCTCACCGGGGCCCCCTTGAACCTGACCCCAGACCAGGTAGTCGCAAT
CGCGTCACATGACGGGGGAAAGCAAGCCCTGGAAACCGTGCAAAGGTTGTTGCCGGTCCTTTGTCAAGAC
CACGGCCTTACACCGGAGCAAGTCGTGGCCATTGCATCCCACGACGGTGGCAAACAGGCTCTTGAGACGG
TTCAGAGACTTCTCCCAGTTCTCTGTCAAGCCCACGGGCTGACTCCCGATCAAGTTGTAGCGATTGCGTC
GAACATTGGAGGGAAACAAGCATTGGAGACTGTCCAACGGCTCCTTCCCGTGTTGTGTCAAGCCCACGGT
TTGACGCCTGCACAAGTGGTCGCCATCGCCTCCAATATTGGCGGTAAGCAGGCGCTGGAAA
